Addgene plasmid #126114: pBbB11a-GFP
Purpose: Constitutive expression vector for Escherichia coli. BglBrick compatible.
Depositing lab: Nigel Scrutton. Depositing organization: University of Manchester. Publication: SelProm: A Queryable and Predictive Expression Vector Selection Tool for Escherichia coli. Jervis AJ, Carbonell P, Taylor S, Sung R, Dunstan MS, Robinson CJ, Breitling R, Takano E, Scrutton NS. ACS Synth Biol. 2019 Mar 18. doi: 10.1021/acssynbio.8b00399. PubMed 30870592.
Backbone
  Vector backbone: pBb
  Backbone size w/o insert (bp): 2663
  Vector type: Bacterial Expression, Synthetic Biology
Growth in bacteria
  Bacterial resistance: Ampicillin, 100 μg/mL
  Growth temperature: 37°C
  Growth strain: DH5alpha
  Copy number: High Copy
Gene/Insert
  Gene/Insert name: GFPuv
  Species: Synthetic
  Insert size (bp): 717
  Promoter: J23150
  Cloning method: Unknown
  Sequencing primers: 5′ GTTATTGTCTCATGAGCGGATAC
Terms and licenses: Academic/Nonprofit Terms; Industry Terms: Not Available to Industry
Depositor comments: Cloning method was In-Fusion.
How to cite: pBbB11a-GFP was a gift from Nigel Scrutton (Addgene plasmid # 126114 ; http://n2t.net/addgene:126114 ; RRID:Addgene_126114)
