[The description below was written by a language model from this plasmid's Addgene catalogue record and pLannotate feature annotations shown in this document.]
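Description:
pBbB11a-GFP is a small bacterial expression plasmid (about 3.4 kb) from the BglBrick-compatible pBb vector family, designed for constitutive gene expression in Escherichia coli and used in synthetic biology. It replicates from the pBBR1 system: the feature table shows the pBBR1 oriV together with the pBBR1 Rep protein that this origin requires, both derived from a broad-host-range plasmid of Bordetella bronchiseptica. Selection is by ampicillin, through a β-lactamase gene driven by its own bla promoter and followed by a lambda t0 terminator that insulates it from the replication module. The catalogue lists the plasmid as high copy.

The payload is a 717 bp synthetic GFPuv coding sequence, which the automated annotation matches to a related Aequorea victoria GFP variant with a long Stokes shift. According to the catalogue, it is driven by the constitutive promoter J23150. The annotation software labels the short promoter region upstream of the reporter as a fragment of J23119, a closely related promoter, so the partial match probably reflects sequence similarity rather than a true discrepancy. No repressor or inducer-responsive element is annotated, in keeping with constitutive expression. Downstream of GFP, tandem rrnB T1 and T7Te terminators stop transcription before it can read into the replication region.

The fluorescent reporter gives a readout of the expression level produced by this combination of promoter and origin. The plasmid was deposited with work on a tool for selecting and predicting E. coli expression vectors. BglBrick compatibility should allow GFP to be exchanged for a gene of interest by standardised assembly. The depositor notes that the plasmid itself was built by In-Fusion cloning.
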