Features (pLannotate 1.2.2; 9 found; start..end, strand, type, name):
     13..41      +  promoter       J23119 promoter (fragment): bacterial promoter (Registry of Standard Biological Parts BBa J23119)
     87..800     +  CDS            &alpha;GFP: &alpha;GFP is a basic (constitutively fluorescent) long stokes shift fluorescent protein published in 1996, derived from Aequorea victoria.
    836..907     +  terminator     rrnB T1 terminator: transcription terminator T1 from the E. coli rrnB gene
    923..950     +  terminator     T7Te terminator: phage T7 early transcription terminator
   1017..1679    -  CDS            pBBR1 Rep: replication protein for the broad-host-range plasmid pBBR1 from Bordetella bronchiseptica
   1680..2253    -  rep_origin     pBBR1 oriV (fragment): replication origin of the broad-host-range plasmid pBBR1 from Bordetella bronchiseptica; requires the pBBR1 Rep protein for replication
   2266..2360    -  terminator     lambda t0 terminator: transcription terminator from phage lambda
   2390..3250    -  CDS            AmpR: β-lactamase; bla; confers resistance to ampicillin, carbenicillin, and related antibiotics
   3251..3355    -  promoter       AmpR promoter: bla
>Addgene plasmid #126114 | pBbB11a-GFP | addgene full sequence | sequence record 247009 | Addgene NGS Result
GACGTCTTTACGGCTAGCTCAGTCCTAGGTATTATGCTAGCAGGTTTAATCGAATTCAAAAGATCTTTTA
AGAAGGAGATATACATATGAGTAAAGGAGAAGAACTTTTCACTGGAGTTGTCCCAATTCTTGTTGAATTA
GATGGTGATGTTAATGGGCACAAATTTTCTGTCAGTGGAGAGGGTGAAGGTGATGCAACATACGGAAAAC
TTACCCTTAAATTTATTTGCACTACTGGAAAACTACCTGTTCCGTGGCCAACACTTGTCACTACTTTCTC
TTATGGTGTTCAATGCTTTTCCCGTTATCCGGATCACATGAAACGGCATGACTTTTTCAAGAGTGCCATG
CCCGAAGGTTATGTACAGGAACGCACTATATCTTTCAAAGATGACGGGAACTACAAGACGCGTGCTGAAG
TCAAGTTTGAAGGTGATACCCTTGTTAATCGTATCGAGTTAAAAGGTATTGATTTTAAAGAAGATGGAAA
CATTCTCGGACACAAACTGGAGTACAACTATAACTCACACAATGTATACATCACGGCAGACAAACAAAAG
AATGGAATCAAAGCTAACTTCAAAATTCGCCACAACATTGAAGATGGCTCCGTTCAACTAGCAGACCATT
ATCAACAAAATACTCCAATTGGCGATGGCCCTGTCCTTTTACCAGACAACCATTACCTGTCCACACAATC
TGCCCTTTCGAAAGATCCCAACGAAAAGCGTGACCACATGGTCCTTCTTGAGTTTGTAACTGCTGCTGGG
ATTACACATGGCATGGATGAGCTCTACAAATAAGGATCCAAACTCGAGTAAGGATCTCCAGGCATCAAAT
AAAACGAAAGGCTCAGTCGAAAGACTGGGCCTTTCGTTTTATCTGTTGTTTGTCGGTGAACGCTCTCTAC
TAGAGTCACACTGGCTCACCTTCGGGTGGGCCTTTCTGCGTTTATACCTAGGCTACAGCCGATAGTCTGG
AACAGCGCACTTACGGGTTGCTGCGCAACCCAAGTGCTACCGGCGCGGCAGCGTGACCCGTGTCGGCGGC
TCCAACGGCTCGCCATCGTCCAGAAAACACGGCTCATCGGGCATCGGCAGGCGCTGCTGCCCGCGCCGTT
CCCATTCCTCCGTTTCGGTCAAGGCTGGCAGGTCTGGTTCCATGCCCGGAATGCCGGGCTGGCTGGGCGG
CTCCTCGCCGGGGCCGGTCGGTAGTTGCTGCTCGCCCGGATACAGGGTCGGGATGCGGCGCAGGTCGCCA
TGCCCCAACAGCGATTCGTCCTGGTCGTCGTGATCAACCACCACGGCGGCACTGAACACCGACAGGCGCA
ACTGGTCGCGGGGCTGGCCCCACGCCACGCGGTCATTGACCACGTAGGCCAACACGGTGCCGGGGCCGTT
GAGCTTCACGACGGAGATCCAGCGCTCGGCCACCAAGTCCTTGACTGCGTATTGGACCGTCCGCAAAGAA
CGTCCGATGAGCTTGGAAAGTGTCTTCTGGCTGACCACCACGGCGTTCTGGTGGCCCATCTGCGCCACGA
GGTGATGCAGCAGCATTGCCGCCGTGGGTTTCCTCGCAATAAGCCCGGCCCACGCCTCATGCGCTTTGCG
TTCCGTTTGCACCCAGTGACCGGGCTTGTTCTTGGCTTGAATGCCGATTTCTCTGGACTGCGTGGCCATG
CTTATCTCCATGCGGTAGGGGTGCCGCACGGTTGCGGCACCATGCGCAATCAGCTGCAACTTTTCGGCAG
CGCGACAACAATTATGCGTTGCGTAAAAGTGGCAGTCAATTACAGATTTTCTTTAACCTACGCAATGAGC
TATTGCGGGGGGTGCCGCAATGAGCTGTTGCGTACCCCCCTTTTTTAAGTTGTTGATTTTTAAGTCTTTC
GCATTTCGCCCTATATCTAGTTCTTTGGTGCCCAAAGAAGGGCACCCCTGCGGGGTTCCCCCACGCCTTC
GGCGCGGCTCCCCCTCCGGCAAAAAGTGGCCCCTCCGGGGCTTGTTGATCGACTGCGCGGCCTTCGGCCT
TGCCCAAGGTGGCGCTGCCCCCTTGGAACCCCCGCACTCGCCGCCGTGAGGCTCGGGGGGCAGGCGGGCG
GGCTTCGCCCTTCGACTGCCCCCACTCGCATAGGCTTGGGTCGTTCCAGGCGCGTCAAGGCCAAGCCGCT
GCGCGGTCGCTGCGCGAGCCTTGACCCGCCTTCCACTTGGTGTCCAACCGGCAAGCGAAGCGCGCAGGCC
GCAGGCCGGAGGCACTAGTGCTTGGATTCTCACCAATAAAAAACGCCCGGCGGCAACCGAGCGTTCTGAA
CAAATCCAGATGGAGTTCTGAGGTCATTACTGGATCTATCAACAGGAGTCCAAGCGAGCTCGTAAACTTG
GTCTGACAGTTACCAATGCTTAATCAGTGAGGCACCTATCTCAGCGATCTGTCTATTTCGTTCATCCATA
GTTGCCTGACTCCCCGTCGTGTAGATAACTACGATACGGGAGGGCTTACCATCTGGCCCCAGTGCTGCAA
TGATACCGCGAGACCCACGCTCACCGGCTCCAGATTTATCAGCAATAAACCAGCCAGCCGGAAGGGCCGA
GCGCAGAAGTGGTCCTGCAACTTTATCCGCCTCCATCCAGTCTATTAATTGTTGCCGGGAAGCTAGAGTA
AGTAGTTCGCCAGTTAATAGTTTGCGCAACGTTGTTGCCATTGCTACAGGCATCGTGGTGTCACGCTCGT
CGTTTGGTATGGCTTCATTCAGCTCCGGTTCCCAACGATCAAGGCGAGTTACATGATCCCCCATGTTGTG
CAAAAAAGCGGTTAGCTCCTTCGGTCCTCCGATCGTTGTCAGAAGTAAGTTGGCCGCAGTGTTATCACTC
ATGGTTATGGCAGCACTGCATAATTCTCTTACTGTCATGCCATCCGTAAGATGCTTTTCTGTGACTGGTG
AGTACTCAACCAAGTCATTCTGAGAATAGTGTATGCGGCGACCGAGTTGCTCTTGCCCGGCGTCAATACG
GGATAATACCGCGCCACATAGCAGAACTTTAAAAGTGCTCATCATTGGAAAACGTTCTTCGGGGCGAAAA
CTCTCAAGGATCTTACCGCTGTTGAGATCCAGTTCGATGTAACCCACTCGTGCACCCAACTGATCTTCAG
CATCTTTTACTTTCACCAGCGTTTCTGGGTGAGCAAAAACAGGAAGGCAAAATGCCGCAAAAAAGGGAAT
AAGGGCGACACGGAAATGTTGAATACTCATACTCTTCCTTTTTCAATATTATTGAAGCATTTATCAGGGT
TATTGTCTCATGAGCGGATACATATTTGAATGTATTTAGAAAAATAAACAAATAGGGGTTCCGCGCACAT
TTCCCCGAAAAGTGCCACCT
